Addgene plasmid #170484: SPELL-Lyn Component 1
Purpose: SPELL Lyn kinase (Constitutively active) N-lobe fused to iFKBP. Split site is 279.
Depositing lab: Klaus Hahn. Depositing organization: University of North Carolina at Chapel Hill. Publication: Computational design of chemogenetic and optogenetic split proteins. Dagliyan O, Krokhotin A, Ozkan-Dagliyan I, Deiters A, Der CJ, Hahn KM, Dokholyan NV. Nat Commun. 2018 Oct 2;9(1):4042. doi: 10.1038/s41467-018-06531-4. PubMed 30279442.
Backbone
  Vector backbone: pTriEx
  Backbone size w/o insert (bp): 5000
  Total vector size (bp): 6117
  Vector type: Mammalian Expression
Growth in bacteria
  Bacterial resistance: Ampicillin, 100 μg/mL
  Growth temperature: 37°C
  Growth strain: DH5alpha
  Copy number: High Copy
Gene/Insert
  Gene/Insert name: Lyn(N-lobe), iFKBP
  Species: H. sapiens (human)
  Insert size (bp): 1173
Terms and licenses: Academic/Nonprofit Terms; Industry Terms: Not Available to Industry
How to cite: SPELL-Lyn Component 1 was a gift from Klaus Hahn (Addgene plasmid # 170484 ; http://n2t.net/addgene:170484 ; RRID:Addgene_170484)
