[The description below was written by a language model from this plasmid's Addgene catalogue record and pLannotate feature annotations shown in this document.]
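Description:
SPELL-Lyn Component 1 is a 6.1 kb mammalian expression plasmid built on the pTriEx backbone. It encodes one half of a chemically controllable split Lyn tyrosine kinase. It is maintained in E. coli through a high-copy ColE1/pUC-type origin and selected with ampicillin via the AmpR β-lactamase gene. As is typical of pTriEx vectors, the expression cassette carries three promoter systems in series. A CMV enhancer/promoter with a chicken β-actin/rabbit β-globin chimeric intron serves mammalian cells, a T7 promoter with lac operator serves bacteria, and a baculovirus p10 promoter serves insect cells. The cassette ends in a rabbit β-globin polyadenylation signal and a T7 terminator. It is flanked by the lef2/ORF603 and ORF1629 recombination regions, which allow transfer into a baculovirus genome. A single loxP site lies downstream, and the short annotated β-globin coding fragment is probably part of the 3′ globin sequence rather than the payload.

The insert (about 1.2 kb, human) begins with a FLAG-type epitope, annotated as a fragment of 3xFLAG. This is followed by the N-terminal portion of a constitutively active Lyn, split at residue 279 so that it ends with the kinase N-lobe. That portion is fused to iFKBP, a truncated form of FKBP12, and the reading frame closes with a 6xHis tag. In the SPELL (split-protein reassembly by ligand or light) approach, this fragment is inactive alone. It is meant to be co-expressed with a complementary second component carrying the rest of the kinase, so that a dimerizing ligand reassembles the halves and restores activity. The record does not describe the partner construct, the ligand, or the activating mutation. The plasmid is used for inducible control of Lyn signalling in cells.
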