Features (pLannotate 1.2.2; 20 found; start..end, strand, type, name):
    146..973     +  misc_recomb    baculovirus recombination region (lef2/ORF603): contains ORF603 and part of lef2
    985..1344    +  enhancer       CMV enhancer (fragment): human cytomegalovirus immediate early enhancer
   1346..1545    +  promoter       CMV promoter: human cytomegalovirus (CMV) immediate early promoter
   1697..1827    +  intron         chimeric intron (fragment): chimera between introns from chicken β-actin and rabbit β-globin
   1896..1914    +  promoter       T7 promoter: promoter for bacteriophage T7 RNA polymerase
   1915..1939    +  protein_bind   lac operator: The lac repressor binds to the lac operator to inhibit transcription in E. coli. This inhibition can be relieved by adding lactose or isopropyl-β-D-thiogalactopyranoside (IPTG). lac repressor encoded by lacI
   1955..2064    +  promoter       p10 promoter: baculovirus promoter for expression in insect cells
   2081..2104    +  CDS            3xFLAG (fragment): three tandem FLAG® epitope tags
   2133..2972    +  CDS            LYN (fragment): LYN_HUMAN - Also known as JTK8. Experimental evidence at protein level: Swiss-Prot protein existence level 1. Non-receptor tyrosine-protein kinase that transmits signals from cell surface receptors and plays an important role in the regulation of innate and adaptive immune responses, hematopoiesis, responses to growth factors and cytokines, integrin signaling, but also responses to DNA damage and genotoxic agents. Functions primarily as negative regulator, but can also function as activator, depending on the context. Required for the initiation of the B-cell response, but also for its down-reg
   2993..3257    +  CDS            FKBP (fragment): human FK506-binding protein FKBP12
   3267..3284    +  CDS            6xHis: 6xHis affinity tag
   3299..3367    +  CDS            HBB (fragment): HBB_PONPY - Experimental evidence at transcript level: Swiss-Prot protein existence level 2. Involved in oxygen transport from the lung to the various peripheral tissues. From Pongo pygmaeus (Bornean orangutan).
   3442..3497    +  polyA_signal   β-globin poly(A) signal: rabbit β-globin polyadenylation signal (Gil and Proudfoot, 1987)
   3585..3632    +  terminator     T7 terminator: transcription terminator for bacteriophage T7 RNA polymerase
   3645..4350    +  misc_recomb    baculovirus recombination region (ORF1629): contains part of ORF1629
   4359..4392    +  protein_bind   loxP: Cre-mediated recombination occurs in the 8-bp core sequence (GCATACAT). Cre recombinase
   4560..5147    -  rep_origin     ori: high-copy-number ColE1/pMB1/pBR322/pUC origin of replication
   5160..6020    -  CDS            AmpR: β-lactamase; bla; confers resistance to ampicillin, carbenicillin, and related antibiotics
   6021..6072    -  promoter       AmpR promoter (fragment): bla
   6086..4       +  CDS            lef2 (fragment) (across the origin): baculovirus late expression factor 2
>Addgene plasmid #170484 | SPELL-Lyn Component 1 | addgene full sequence | sequence record 353998 | Addgene NGS Result
AAACGCGCCGGTATGTACAGGAAGAGGTTTATACTAAACTGTTACATTGCAAACGTGGTTTCGTGTGCCA
AGTGTGAAAACCGATGTTTAATCAAGGCTCTGACGCATTTCTACAACCACGACTCCAAGTGTGTGGGTGA
AGTCATGCATCTTTTAATCAAATCCCAAGATGTGTATAAACCACCAAACTGCCAAAAAATGAAAACTGTC
GACAAGCTCTGTCCGTTTGCTGGCAACTGCAAGGGTCTCAATCCTATTTGTAATTATTGAATAATAAAAC
AATTATAAATGTCAAATTTGTTTTTTATTAACGATACAAACCAAACGCAACAAGAACATTTGTAGTATTA
TCTATAATTGAAAACGCGTAGTTATAATCGCTGAGGTAATATTTAAAATCATTTTCAAATGATTCACAGT
TAATTTGCGACAATATAATTTTATTTTCACATAAACTAGACGCCTTGTCGTCTTCTTCTTCGTATTCCTT
CTCTTTTTCATTTTTCTCTTCATAAAAATTAACATAGTTATTATCGTATCCATATATGTATCTATCGTAT
AGAGTAAATTTTTTGTTGTCATAAATATATATGTCTTTTTTAATGGGGTGTATAGTACCGCTGCGCATAG
TTTTTCTGTAATTTACAACAGTGCTATTTTCTGGTAGTTCTTCGGAGTGTGTTGCTTTAATTATTAAATT
TATATAATCAATGAATTTGGGATCGTCGGTTTTGTACAATATGTTGCCGGCATAGTACGCAGCTTCTTCT
AGTTCAATTACACCATTTTTTAGCAGCACCGGATTAACATAACTTTCCAAAATGTTGTACGAACCGTTAA
ACAAAAACAGTTCACCTCCCTTTTCTATACTATTGTCTGCGAGCAGTTGTTTGTTGTTAAAAATAACAGC
CATTGTAATGAGACGCACAAACTAATATCACAAACTGGAAATGTCTATCAATATATAGTTGCTGATGGCC
GGCCTATTAATAGTAATCAATTACGGGGTCATTAGTTCATAGCCCATATATGGAGTTCCGCGTTACATAA
CTTACGGTAAATGGCCCGCCTGGCTGACCGCCCAACGACCCCCGCCCATTGACGTCAATAATGACGTATG
TTCCCATAGTAACGCCAATAGGGACTTTCCATTGACGTCAATGGGTGGAGTATTTACGGTAAACTGCCCA
CTTGGCAGTACATCAAGTGTATCATATGCCAAGTCCGCCCCCTATTGACGTCAATGACGGTAAATGGCCC
GCCTGGCATTATGCCCAGTACATGACCTTACGGGACTTTCCTACTTGGCAGTACATCTACGTATTAGTCA
TCGCTATTACCATGCTGATGCGGTTTTGGCAGTACACCAATGGGCGTGGATAGCGGTTTGACTCACGGGG
ATTTCCAAGTCTCCACCCCATTGACGTCAATGGGAGTTTGTTTTGGCACCAAAATCAACGGGACTTTCCA
AAATGTCGTAATAACCCCGCCCCGTTGACGCAAATGGGCGGTAGGCGTGTACGGTGGGAGGTCTATATAA
GCAGACGTCGTTTAGTGAACCGTCAGATCACTAGATGCTTTATTGCGGTAGTTTATCACAGTTAAATTGC
TAACGCCAGTCTCGAACTTAACGTGCAGAAGTTGGTCGTGAGGCACTGGGCAGGTAAGTATCGGGCCCTT
TGTGCGGGGGGAGCGGCTCGGGGCTGTCCGCGGGGGGACGGCTGCCTTCGGGGGGGACGGGGCAGGGCGG
GGTTCGGCTTCTGGCGTGTGACCGGCGGCTCTAGAGCCTCTGCTAACCATGTTCATGCCTTCTTCTTTTT
CCTACAGCTCCTGGGCAACGTGCTGGTTATTGTGCTGTCTCATCATTTTGGCAAAGAATTGGATCGGACC
GAAATTAATACGACTCACTATAGGGGAATTGTGAGCGGATAACAATTCCCCGGAGTTAATCCGGGACCTT
TAATTCAACCCAACACAATATATTATAGTTAAATAAGAATTATTATCAAATCATTTGTATATTAATTAAA
ATACTATACTGTAAATTACATTTTATTTACAATCAAAGGAGATATACCATGGACTATAAGGACGATGATG
ACAAAGGATCTGGATCCGAATTCGCCGCCACCATGGGATGTATAAAATCAAAAGGGAAAGACAGCTTGAG
TGACGATGGAGTAGATTTGAAGACTCAACCAGTACGTAATACTGAAAGAACTATTTATGTGAGAGATCCA
ACGTCCAATAAACAGCAAAGGCCAGTTCCAGAATCTCAGCTTTTACCTGGACAGAGGTTTCAAACTAAAG
ATCCAGAGGAACAAGGAGACATTGTGGTAGCCTTGTACCCCTATGATGGCATCCACCCGGACGACTTGTC
TTTCAAGAAAGGAGAGAAGATGAAAGTCCTGGAGGAGCATGGAGAATGGTGGAAAGCAAAGTCCCTTTTA
ACAAAAAAAGAAGGCTTCATCCCCAGCAACTATGTGGCCAAACTCAACACCTTAGAAACAGAAGAGTGGT
TTTTCAAGGATATAACCAGGAAGGACGCAGAAAGGCAGCTTTTGGCACCAGGAAATAGCGCTGGAGCTTT
CCTTATTAGAGAAAGTGAAACATTAAAAGGAAGCTTCTCTCTGTCTGTCAGAGACTTTGACCCTGTGCAT
GGTGATGTTATTAAGCACTACAAAATTAGAAGTCTGGATAATGGGGGCTATTACATCTCTCCACGAATCA
CTTTTCCCTGTATCAGCGACATGATTAAACATTACCAAAAGCAGGCAGATGGCTTGTGCAGAAGATTGGA
GAAGGCTTGTATTAGTCCCAAGCCACAGAAGCCATGGGATAAAGATGCCTGGGAGATCCCCCGGGAGTCC
ATCAAGTTGGTGAAAAGGCTTGGCGCTGGGCAGTTTGGGGAAGTCTGGATGGGTTACTATAACGGAAGTA
CCAAGGTGGCTGTGAAAACCCTGAAGCCAGGTGGATCAGGTGGCGCGGCCGCGACCTGCGTGGTGCACTA
CACCGGGATGCTTGAAGATGGAAAGAAATTTGATTCCTCCCGGGACAGAAACAAGCCCTTTAAGTTTATG
CTAGGCAAGCAGGAGGTGATCCGAGGCTGGGAAGAAGGGGTTGCCCAGATGAGTGTGGGTCAGAGAGCCA
AACTGACTATATCTCCAGATTATGCCTATGGTGCCACTGGGCACCCAGGCATCATCCCACCACATGCCAC
TCTCGTCTTCGATGTGGAGCTTCTAAAACTGGAATGACTCGAGCACCACCATCACCATCACCATCACTAA
GTGATTAACCTCAGGTGCAGGCTGCCTATCAGAAGGTGGTGGCTGGTGTGGCCAATGCCCTGGCTCACAA
ATACCACTGAGATCGATCTTTTTCCCTCTGCCAAAAATTATGGGGACATCATGAAGCCCCTTGAGCATCT
GACTTCTGGCTAATAAAGGAAATTTATTTTCATTGCAATAGTGTGTTGGAATTTTTTGTGTCTCTCACTC
GGAAGGACATATGGGAGGGCAAATCATTTAAAACATCAGAATGAGTATTTGGTTTAGAGTTTGGCAACAT
ATGCCCATATGTAACTAGCATAACCCCTTGGGGCCTCTAAACGGGTCTTGAGGGGTTTTTTGCTGAAAGC
ATGCGGAGGAAATTCTCCTTGAAGTTTCCCTGGTGTTCAAAGTAAAGGAGTTTGCACCAGACGCACCTCT
GTTCACTGGTCCGGCGTATTAAAACACGATACATTGTTATTAGTACATTTATTAAGCGCTAGATTCTGTG
CGTTGTTGATTTACAGACAATTGTTGTACGTATTTTAATAATTCATTAAATTTATAATCTTTAGGGTGGT
ATGTTAGAGCGAAAATCAAATGATTTTCAGCGTCTTTATATCTGAATTTAAATATTAAATCCTCAATAGA
TTTGTAAAATAGGTTTCGATTAGTTTCAAACAAGGGTTGTTTTTCCGAACCGATGGCTGGACTATCTAAT
GGATTTTCGCTCAACGCCACAAAACTTGCCAAATCTTGTAGCAGCAATCTAGCTTTGTCGATATTCGTTT
GTGTTTTGTTTTGTAATAAAGGTTCGACGTCGTTCAAAATATTATGCGCTTTTGTATTTCTTTCATCACT
GTCGTTAGTGTACAATTGACTCGACGTAAACACGTTAAATAGAGCTTGGACATATTTAACATCGGGCGTG
TTAGCTTTATTAGGCCGATTATCGTCGTCGTCCCAACCCTCGTCGTTAGAAGTTGCTTCCGAAGACGATT
TTGCCATAGCCACACGACGCCTATTAATTGTGTCGGCTAACACGTCCGCGATCAAATTTGTAGTTGAGCT
TTTTGGAATTGCGATCGCATAACTTCGTATAGCATACATTATACGAAGTTATAAGCTCGGAACGCTGCGC
TCGGTCGTTCGGCTGCGGCGAGCGGTATCAGCTCACTCAAAGGCGGTAATACGGTTATCCACAGAATCAG
GGGATAACGCAGGAAAGAACATGTGAGCAAAAGGCCAGCAAAAGGCCAGGAACCGTAAAAAGGCCGCGTT
GCTGGCGTTTTTCCATAGGCTCCGCCCCCTGACGAGCATCACAAAAATCGACGCTCAAGTCAGAGGTGGC
GAAACCCGACAGGACTATAAAGATACCAGGCGTTTCCCCCTGGAAGCTCCCTCGTGCGCTCTCCTGTTCC
GACCCTGCCGCTTACCGGATACCTGTCCGCCTTTCTCCCTTCGGGAAGCGTGGCGCTTTCTCATAGCTCA
CGCTGTAGGTATCTCAGTTCGGTGTAGGTCGTTCGCTCCAAGCTGGGCTGTGTGCACGAACCCCCCGTTC
AGCCCGACCGCTGCGCCTTATCCGGTAACTATCGTCTTGAGTCCAACCCGGTAAGACACGACTTATCGCC
ACTGGCAGCAGCCACTGGTAACAGGATTAGCAGAGCGAGGTATGTAGGCGGTGCTACAGAGTTCTTGAAG
TGGTGGCCTAACTACGGCTACACTAGAAGAACAGTATTTGGTATCTGCGCTCTGCTGAAGCCAGTTACCT
TCGGAAAAAGAGTTGGTAGCTCTTGATCCGGCAAACAAACCACCGCTGGTAGCGGTGGTTTTTTTGTTTG
CAAGCAGCAGATTACGCGCAGAAAAAAAGGATCTCAAGAAGATCCTTTGTTACCAATGCTTAATCAGTGA
GGCACCTATCTCAGCGATCTGTCTATTTCGTTCATCCATAGTTGCCTGACTCCCCGTCGTGTAGATAACT
ACGATACGGGAGGGCTTACCATCTGGCCCCAGTGCTGCAATGATACCGCGAGACCCACGCTCACCGGCTC
CAGATTTATCAGCAATAAACCAGCCAGCCGGAAGGGCCGAGCGCAGAAGTGGTCCTGCAACTTTATCCGC
CTCCATCCAGTCTATTAATTGTTGCCGGGAAGCTAGAGTAAGTAGTTCGCCAGTTAATAGTTTGCGCAAC
GTTGTTGCCATTGCTACAGGCATCGTGGTGTCACGCTCGTCGTTTGGTATGGCTTCATTCAGCTCCGGTT
CCCAACGATCAAGGCGAGTTACATGATCCCCCATGTTGTGCAAAAAAGCGGTTAGCTCCTTCGGTCCTCC
GATCGTTGTCAGAAGTAAGTTGGCCGCAGTGTTATCACTCATGGTTATGGCAGCACTGCATAATTCTCTT
ACTGTCATGCCATCCGTAAGATGCTTTTCTGTGACTGGTGAGTACTCAACCAAGTCATTCTGAGAATAGT
GTATGCGGCGACCGAGTTGCTCTTGCCCGGCGTCAATACGGGATAATACCGCGCCACATAGCAGAACTTT
AAAAGTGCTCATCATTGGAAAACGTTCTTCGGGGCGAAAACTCTCAAGGATCTTACCGCTGTTGAGATCC
AGTTCGATGTAACCCACTCGTGCACCCAACTGATCTTCAGCATCTTTTACTTTCACCAACGTTTCTGGGT
GAGCAAAAACAGGAAGGCAAAATGCCGCAAAAAAGGGAATAAGGGCGACACGGAAATGTTGAATACTCAT
ACTCTTCCTTTTTCAATATTATTGAAGCATTTATCAGGGTTATTGTCTCATGTCCGCGCGTTTCCTGCAT
CTTTTAATCAAATCCCAAGATGTGTAT
